Addgene plasmid #140258: pscMS2(WTx2)-EGFP
Depositing lab: Hirohide Saito. Publication: Orthogonal Protein-Responsive mRNA Switches for Mammalian Synthetic Biology. Ono H, Kawasaki S, Saito H. ACS Synth Biol. 2020 Jan 17;9(1):169-174. doi: 10.1021/acssynbio.9b00343. Epub 2019 Dec 13. PubMed 31765565.
Backbone
  Vector backbone: pEGFP-N1
  Backbone manufacturer: Clontech
  Vector type: Mammalian Expression, Synthetic Biology
  Selectable markers: Neomycin (select with G418)
Growth in bacteria
  Bacterial resistance: Kanamycin, 50 μg/mL
  Growth temperature: 37°C
  Growth strain: DH5alpha
  Copy number: High Copy
Gene/Insert
  Gene/Insert name: Two MS2CP-binding sites embedded in scaffold (alt name: scMS2(WTx2))
  Species: Synthetic
  Insert size (bp): 67
  Promoter: CMV
  Cloning method: Restriction Enzyme; 5′ cloning site BamHI (not destroyed); 3′ cloning site AgeI (not destroyed)
  Sequencing primers: 5′ CMV Forward; 3′ CTTTATTTGTAACCATTATAAGCTGC
Terms and licenses: Academic/Nonprofit Terms; Industry Terms: Not Available to Industry
Depositor comments: scMS2(WTx2) motif was inserted between BamHI and AgeI sites of pAptamerCassette-EGFP (ID: 140288).
How to cite: pscMS2(WTx2)-EGFP was a gift from Hirohide Saito (Addgene plasmid # 140258 ; http://n2t.net/addgene:140258 ; RRID:Addgene_140258)
