[The description below was written by a language model from this plasmid's Addgene catalogue record and pLannotate feature annotations shown in this document.]
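Description:
pscMS2(WTx2)-EGFP is a mammalian expression plasmid for synthetic biology, built on the Clontech pEGFP-N1 backbone and serving as a protein-responsive mRNA switch reporter. It was made by placing a 67 bp synthetic motif, scMS2(WTx2), between the BamHI and AgeI sites of a parental aptamer-cassette EGFP vector. The motif consists of two wild-type binding sites for the MS2 coat protein (MS2CP) embedded in an RNA scaffold. In the feature table, the CMV immediate-early enhancer and promoter are followed by an unannotated gap of roughly a hundred nucleotides before the EGFP coding sequence. This is consistent with the motif lying in the 5′ untranslated region of the EGFP transcript, although the annotation does not mark the insert itself. The transcript is terminated by the SV40 polyadenylation signal.

The design lets an RNA-binding protein control reporter output. When MS2CP is co-expressed, it is expected to bind the structured sites upstream of the EGFP open reading frame and change translation of the message, so that fluorescence reports the presence of the protein. The record does not state the magnitude of the response. The construct belongs to a set of orthogonal protein-responsive switches intended for building mammalian gene circuits.

Propagation in E. coli relies on a high-copy ColE1/pUC-type origin and kanamycin selection. The Tn5 NeoR/KanR gene is driven by a bacterial bla promoter and by the SV40 early promoter, and it ends with the HSV TK poly(A) signal, so the same marker allows G418 selection in mammalian cells. An f1 origin is also present. The short large T antigen, ble and bGH poly(A) fragments in the table are probably backbone remnants or annotation artefacts rather than functional elements.
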