Features (pLannotate 1.2.2; 14 found; start..end, strand, type, name):
      1..304     +  enhancer       CMV enhancer: human cytomegalovirus immediate early enhancer
    305..508     +  promoter       CMV promoter: human cytomegalovirus (CMV) immediate early promoter
    623..1342    +  CDS            EGFP: the original enhanced GFP (Yang et al., 1996) mammalian codon-optimized
   1359..1442    +  CDS            large T antigen (fragment): large T antigen from SV40 (simian virus 40)
   1465..1586    +  polyA_signal   SV40 poly(A) signal: SV40 polyadenylation signal
   1620..2048    -  rep_origin     f1 ori (sequence partly withheld): f1 bacteriophage origin of replication; arrow indicates direction of (+) strand synthesis
   2075..2179    +  promoter       AmpR promoter: bla
   2181..2538    +  promoter       SV40 promoter: SV40 enhancer and early promoter
   2573..3367    +  CDS            NeoR/KanR: aminoglycoside phosphotransferase from Tn5; aph(3')-II (or nptII); confers resistance to neomycin, kanamycin, and G418 (Geneticin®)
   3388..3540    +  CDS            ble (fragment): BLE_KLEPN - Experimental evidence at protein level: Swiss-Prot protein existence level 1. Binding protein with a strong affinity to the bleomycin family of antibiotics. Binds to CL990; an antimitotic-antibiotic compound. From Klebsiella pneumoniae.
   3599..3646    +  polyA_signal   HSV TK poly(A) signal: herpes simplex virus thymidine kinase polyadenylation signal (Cole and Stacy, 1985)
   3737..3753    -  polyA_signal   bGH poly(A) signal (fragment): bovine growth hormone polyadenylation signal
   3975..4563    +  rep_origin     ori: high-copy-number ColE1/pMB1/pBR322/pUC origin of replication
   4678..4737    +  enhancer       CMV enhancer (fragment): human cytomegalovirus immediate early enhancer
>Addgene plasmid #140258 | pscMS2(WTx2)-EGFP | addgene full sequence | sequence record 311696 | Addgene NGS Result
CGTTACATAACTTACGGTAAATGGCCCGCCTGGCTGACCGCCCAACGACCCCCGCCCATTGACGTCAATA
ATGACGTATGTTCCCATAGTAACGCCAATAGGGACTTTCCATTGACGTCAATGGGTGGAGTATTTACGGT
AAACTGCCCACTTGGCAGTACATCAAGTGTATCATATGCCAAGTACGCCCCCTATTGACGTCAATGACGG
TAAATGGCCCGCCTGGCATTATGCCCAGTACATGACCTTATGGGACTTTCCTACTTGGCAGTACATCTAC
GTATTAGTCATCGCTATTACCATGGTGATGCGGTTTTGGCAGTACATCAATGGGCGTGGATAGCGGTTTG
ACTCACGGGGATTTCCAAGTCTCCACCCCATTGACGTCAATGGGAGTTTGTTTTGGCACCAAAATCAACG
GGACTTTCCAAAATGTCGTAACAACTCCGCCCCATTGACGCAAATGGGCGGTAGGCGTGTACGGTGGGAG
GTCTATATAAGCAGAGCTGGTTTAGTGAACCGTCAGATCCGCTAGCGGATCCGGGAGCAGGTGAGGATCA
CCCATCTGCCACGAGCGAGGTGAGGATCACCCATCTCGCTCGTGTTCCCACCGGTCGCCACCATGGTGAG
CAAGGGCGAGGAGCTGTTCACCGGGGTGGTGCCCATCCTGGTCGAGCTGGACGGCGACGTAAACGGCCAC
AAGTTCAGCGTGTCCGGCGAGGGCGAGGGCGATGCCACCTACGGCAAGCTGACCCTGAAGTTCATCTGCA
CCACCGGCAAGCTGCCCGTGCCCTGGCCCACCCTCGTGACCACCCTGACCTACGGCGTGCAGTGCTTCAG
CCGCTACCCCGACCACATGAAGCAGCACGACTTCTTCAAGTCCGCCATGCCCGAAGGCTACGTCCAGGAG
CGCACCATCTTCTTCAAGGACGACGGCAACTACAAGACCCGCGCCGAGGTGAAGTTCGAGGGCGACACCC
TGGTGAACCGCATCGAGCTGAAGGGCATCGACTTCAAGGAGGACGGCAACATCCTGGGGCACAAGCTGGA
GTACAACTACAACAGCCACAACGTCTATATCATGGCCGACAAGCAGAAGAACGGCATCAAGGTGAACTTC
AAGATCCGCCACAACATCGAGGACGGCAGCGTGCAGCTCGCCGACCACTACCAGCAGAACACCCCCATCG
GCGACGGCCCCGTGCTGCTGCCCGACAACCACTACCTGAGCACCCAGTCCGCCCTGAGCAAAGACCCCAA
CGAGAAGCGCGATCACATGGTCCTGCTGGAGTTCGTGACCGCCGCCGGGATCACTCTCGGCATGGACGAG
CTGTACAAGTAAAGCGGCCGCGACTCTAGATCATAATCAGCCATACCACATTTGTAGAGGTTTTACTTGC
TTTAAAAAACCTCCCACACCTCCCCCTGAACCTGAAACATAAAATGAATGCAATTGTTGTTGTTAACTTG
TTTATTGCAGCTTATAATGGTTACAAATAAAGCAATAGCATCACAAATTTCACAAATAAAGCATTTTTTT
CACTGCATTCTAGTTGTGGTTTGTCCAAACTCATCAATGTATCTTAAGGCGTAAATTGTAAGCGTTAATA
TTTTGTTAAAATTCGCGTTAAATTTTTGTTAAATCAGCTCATTTTTTAACCAATAGGCCGAAATCGGCAA
AATCCCTTATAAATCAAAAGAATAGACCGAGATAGGGT
[37 nt withheld, positions 1719-1755]
AAAGAACGTGGACTCCAACGTCAAAGG
[49 nt withheld, positions 1783-1831]
T
[91 nt withheld, positions 1833-1923]
G
[124 nt withheld, positions 1925-2048]
CAGGTGGCACTTTTCGGGGAAATGTGCGCGGAACCCCTATTTGTTTATTTTTCTAAATACATTCAAATAT
GTATCCGCTCATGAGACAATAACCCTGATAAATGCTTCAATAATATTGAAAAAGGAAGAGTCCTGAGGCG
GAAAGAACCAGCTGTGGAATGTGTGTCAGTTAGGGTGTGGAAAGTCCCCAGGCTCCCCAGCAGGCAGAAG
TATGCAAAGCATGCATCTCAATTAGTCAGCAACCAGGTGTGGAAAGTCCCCAGGCTCCCCAGCAGGCAGA
AGTATGCAAAGCATGCATCTCAATTAGTCAGCAACCATAGTCCCGCCCCTAACTCCGCCCATCCCGCCCC
TAACTCCGCCCAGTTCCGCCCATTCTCCGCCCCATGGCTGACTAATTTTTTTTATTTATGCAGAGGCCGA
GGCCGCCTCGGCCTCTGAGCTATTCCAGAAGTAGTGAGGAGGCTTTTTTGGAGGCCTAGGCTTTTGCAAA
GATCGATCAAGAGACAGGATGAGGATCGTTTCGCATGATTGAACAAGATGGATTGCACGCAGGTTCTCCG
GCCGCTTGGGTGGAGAGGCTATTCGGCTATGACTGGGCACAACAGACAATCGGCTGCTCTGATGCCGCCG
TGTTCCGGCTGTCAGCGCAGGGGCGCCCGGTTCTTTTTGTCAAGACCGACCTGTCCGGTGCCCTGAATGA
ACTGCAAGACGAGGCAGCGCGGCTATCGTGGCTGGCCACGACGGGCGTTCCTTGCGCAGCTGTGCTCGAC
GTTGTCACTGAAGCGGGAAGGGACTGGCTGCTATTGGGCGAAGTGCCGGGGCAGGATCTCCTGTCATCTC
ACCTTGCTCCTGCCGAGAAAGTATCCATCATGGCTGATGCAATGCGGCGGCTGCATACGCTTGATCCGGC
TACCTGCCCATTCGACCACCAAGCGAAACATCGCATCGAGCGAGCACGTACTCGGATGGAAGCCGGTCTT
GTCGATCAGGATGATCTGGACGAAGAGCATCAGGGGCTCGCGCCAGCCGAACTGTTCGCCAGGCTCAAGG
CGAGCATGCCCGACGGCGAGGATCTCGTCGTGACCCATGGCGATGCCTGCTTGCCGAATATCATGGTGGA
AAATGGCCGCTTTTCTGGATTCATCGACTGTGGCCGGCTGGGTGTGGCGGACCGCTATCAGGACATAGCG
TTGGCTACCCGTGATATTGCTGAAGAGCTTGGCGGCGAATGGGCTGACCGCTTCCTCGTGCTTTACGGTA
TCGCCGCTCCCGATTCGCAGCGCATCGCCTTCTATCGCCTTCTTGACGAGTTCTTCTGAGCGGGACTCTG
GGGTTCGAAATGACCGACCAAGCGACGCCCAACCTGCCATCACGAGATTTCGATTCCACCGCCGCCTTCT
ATGAAAGGTTGGGCTTCGGAATCGTTTTCCGGGACGCCGGCTGGATGATCCTCCAGCGCGGGGATCTCAT
GCTGGAGTTCTTCGCCCACCCTAGGGGGAGGCTAACTGAAACACGGAAGGAGACAATACCGGAAGGAACC
CGCGCTATGACGGCAATAAAAAGACAGAATAAAACGCACGGTGTTGGGTCGTTTGTTCATAAACGCGGGG
TTCGGTCCCAGGGCTGGCACTCTGTCGATACCCCACCGAGACCCCATTGGGGCCAATACGCCCGCGTTTC
TTCCTTTTCCCCACCCCACCCCCCAAGTTCGGGTGAAGGCCCAGGGCTCGCAGCCAACGTCGGGGCGGCA
GGCCCTGCCATAGCCTCAGGTTACTCATATATACTTTAGATTGATTTAAAACTTCATTTTTAATTTAAAA
GGATCTAGGTGAAGATCCTTTTTGATAATCTCATGACCAAAATCCCTTAACGTGAGTTTTCGTTCCACTG
AGCGTCAGACCCCGTAGAAAAGATCAAAGGATCTTCTTGAGATCCTTTTTTTCTGCGCGTAATCTGCTGC
TTGCAAACAAAAAAACCACCGCTACCAGCGGTGGTTTGTTTGCCGGATCAAGAGCTACCAACTCTTTTTC
CGAAGGTAACTGGCTTCAGCAGAGCGCAGATACCAAATACTGTTCTTCTAGTGTAGCCGTAGTTAGGCCA
CCACTTCAAGAACTCTGTAGCACCGCCTACATACCTCGCTCTGCTAATCCTGTTACCAGTGGCTGCTGCC
AGTGGCGATAAGTCGTGTCTTACCGGGTTGGACTCAAGACGATAGTTACCGGATAAGGCGCAGCGGTCGG
GCTGAACGGGGGGTTCGTGCACACAGCCCAGCTTGGAGCGAACGACCTACACCGAACTGAGATACCTACA
GCGTGAGCTATGAGAAAGCGCCACGCTTCCCGAAGGGAGAAAGGCGGACAGGTATCCGGTAAGCGGCAGG
GTCGGAACAGGAGAGCGCACGAGGGAGCTTCCAGGGGGAAACGCCTGGTATCTTTATAGTCCTGTCGGGT
TTCGCCACCTCTGACTTGAGCGTCGATTTTTGTGATGCTCGTCAGGGGGGCGGAGCCTATGGAAAAACGC
CAGCAACGCGGCCTTTTTACGGTTCCTGGCCTTTTGCTGGCCTTTTGCTCACATGTTCTTTCCTGCGTTA
TCCCCTGATTCTGTGGATAACCGTATTACCGCCATGCATTAGTTATTAATAGTAATCAATTACGGGGTCA
TTAGTTCATAGCCCATATATGGAGTTCCG
